Addgene plasmid #138349: pCMV-BE4-PpAPOBEC1
Purpose: Mammalian expression plasmid for BE4-PpABOBEC1
Depositing lab: Nicole Gaudelli. Publication: Cytosine base editors with minimized unguided DNA and RNA off-target events and high on-target activity. Yu Y, Leete TC, Born DA, Young L, Barrera LA, Lee SJ, Rees HA, Ciaramella G, Gaudelli NM. Nat Commun. 2020 Apr 28;11(1):2052. doi: 10.1038/s41467-020-15887-5. PubMed 32345976.
Backbone
  Vector backbone: pCMV
  Backbone size w/o insert (bp): 3399
  Total vector size (bp): 8958
  Vector type: Mammalian Expression
Growth in bacteria
  Bacterial resistance: Ampicillin, 100 μg/mL
  Growth temperature: 37°C
  Growth strain: NEB Stable
  Copy number: High Copy
Gene/Insert
  Gene/Insert name: BE4-PpAPOBEC1
  Species: Synthetic
  Insert size (bp): 5559
  Promoter: CMV
  Tag / fusion protein: BP-NLS (C terminal on insert)
  Cloning method: Gibson Cloning
  Sequencing primers: 5′ T7; 3′ M13R
Terms and licenses: Academic/Nonprofit Terms; Industry Terms: Not Available to Industry
How to cite: pCMV-BE4-PpAPOBEC1 was a gift from Nicole Gaudelli (Addgene plasmid # 138349 ; http://n2t.net/addgene:138349 ; RRID:Addgene_138349)
