[The description below was written by a language model from this plasmid's Addgene catalogue record and pLannotate feature annotations shown in this document.]
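Description:
pCMV-BE4-PpAPOBEC1 is an 8,958 bp mammalian expression plasmid encoding a cytosine base editor of the BE4 architecture in which the deaminase domain is an APOBEC1 orthologue designated PpAPOBEC1. It is built on a pCMV backbone and propagated in E. coli through a high-copy ColE1/pUC-type origin with ampicillin selection from the β-lactamase gene. No mammalian selection marker is annotated, consistent with transient transfection use. Remnants of lac regulatory elements, a multiple cloning site and short SV40 promoter and bom fragments are backbone carry-over rather than functional parts of the payload.

The synthetic insert of about 5.6 kb is transcribed from the human cytomegalovirus immediate-early enhancer and promoter and terminated by the bovine growth hormone polyadenylation signal. A T7 promoter just upstream of the coding region also serves as a sequencing primer site. The open reading frame begins with the APOBEC1-type cytidine deaminase, which the annotation software matched to human APOBEC1 by homology; the record lists the insert only as synthetic and does not state the source organism. This is followed by Streptococcus pyogenes Cas9 carrying the D10A mutation, annotated as two contiguous segments. With only D10A noted, this corresponds to the nickase form used in BE4 editors. One uracil glycosylase inhibitor (UGI) from phage PBS2 is annotated at the 3′ end, with an unannotated gap before it; BE4 designs normally carry two UGI copies, but the table does not confirm this. A bipartite nuclear localisation signal sits at the C terminus.

When co-delivered with a separately supplied guide RNA, the editor deaminates cytosine to uracil in the target window. UGI blocks uracil excision, favouring C-to-T conversion. The associated work concerns cytosine base editors with reduced unguided DNA and RNA off-target activity and high on-target activity.
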