Features (pLannotate 1.2.2; 18 found; start..end, strand, type, name):
     34..413     +  enhancer       CMV enhancer: human cytomegalovirus immediate early enhancer
    414..617     +  promoter       CMV promoter: human cytomegalovirus (CMV) immediate early promoter
    659..677     +  promoter       T7 promoter: promoter for bacteriophage T7 RNA polymerase
    691..1398    +  CDS            APOBEC1: ABEC1_HUMAN - Experimental evidence at protein level: Swiss-Prot protein existence level 1. Catalytic component of the apolipoprotein B mRNA editing enzyme complex which is responsible for the postranscriptional editing of a CAA codon for Gln to a UAA codon for stop in the APOB mRNA. Also involved in CGA (Arg) to UGA (Stop) editing in the NF1 mRNA. May also play a role in the epigenetic regulation of gene expression by participating in DNA demethylation. From Homo sapiens (Human).
   1501..3102    +  CDS            dCas9(N): N-terminal portion of catalytically inactive Streptococcus pyogenes dCas9 carrying the D10A mutation (Zetsche et al., 2015)
   3103..5597    +  CDS            Cas9(C) (fragment): C-terminal portion of Streptococcus pyogenes Cas9 (Zetsche et al., 2015)
   5911..6159    +  CDS            UGI: UNGI_BPPB2 - Experimental evidence at protein level: Swiss-Prot protein existence level 1. This protein binds specifically and reversibly to the host uracil-DNA glycosylase, preventing removal of uracil residues from PBS2 DNA by the host uracil-excision repair system. From Bacillus phage PBS2 (Bacteriophage PBS2).
   6301..6525    +  polyA_signal   bGH poly(A) signal: bovine growth hormone polyadenylation signal
   6529..6550    +  promoter       SV40 promoter (fragment): SV40 enhancer and early promoter
   6555..6571    +  misc_feature   MCS (fragment): pBluescript multiple cloning site
   6620..6636    -  protein_bind   lac operator: The lac repressor binds to the lac operator to inhibit transcription in E. coli. This inhibition can be relieved by adding lactose or isopropyl-β-D-thiogalactopyranoside (IPTG). lac repressor encoded by lacI
   6644..6674    -  promoter       lac promoter: promoter for the E. coli lac operon
   6689..6710    -  protein_bind   CAP binding site: CAP binding activates transcription in the presence of cAMP. E. coli catabolite activator protein
   6723..6815    -  CDS            lacI (fragment): lac repressor; lacI; The lac repressor binds to the lac operator to inhibit transcription in E. coli. This inhibition can be relieved by adding lactose or isopropyl-β-D-thiogalactopyranoside (IPTG).
   6998..7586    -  rep_origin     ori: high-copy-number ColE1/pMB1/pBR322/pUC origin of replication
   7757..8617    -  CDS            AmpR: β-lactamase; bla; confers resistance to ampicillin, carbenicillin, and related antibiotics
   8618..8722    -  promoter       AmpR promoter: bla
   8793..8837    -  misc_feature   bom (fragment): basis of mobility region from pBR322
>Addgene plasmid #138349 | pCMV-BE4-PpAPOBEC1 | addgene full sequence | sequence record 272412 | Addgene NGS Result
TGCTTCGCGATGTACGGGCCAGATATACGCGTTGACATTGATTATTGACTAGTTATTAATAGTAATCAAT
TACGGGGTCATTAGTTCATAGCCCATATATGGAGTTCCGCGTTACATAACTTACGGTAAATGGCCCGCCT
GGCTGACCGCCCAACGACCCCCGCCCATTGACGTCAATAATGACGTATGTTCCCATAGTAACGCCAATAG
GGACTTTCCATTGACGTCAATGGGTGGAGTATTTACGGTAAACTGCCCACTTGGCAGTACATCAAGTGTA
TCATATGCCAAGTACGCCCCCTATTGACGTCAATGACGGTAAATGGCCCGCCTGGCATTATGCCCAGTAC
ATGACCTTATGGGACTTTCCTACTTGGCAGTACATCTACGTATTAGTCATCGCTATTACCATGGTGATGC
GGTTTTGGCAGTACATCAATGGGCGTGGATAGCGGTTTGACTCACGGGGATTTCCAAGTCTCCACCCCAT
TGACGTCAATGGGAGTTTGTTTTGGCACCAAAATCAACGGGACTTTCCAAAATGTCGTAACAACTCCGCC
CCATTGACGCAAATGGGCGGTAGGCGTGTACGGTGGGAGGTCTATATAAGCAGAGCTGGTTTAGTGAACC
GTCAGATCCGCTAGAGATCCGCGGCCGCTAATACGACTCACTATAGGGAGAGCCGCCACCATGACCTCTG
AGAAGGGCCCTAGCACAGGCGACCCCACCCTGCGGCGGAGAATCGAGAGCTGGGAGTTCGACGTGTTCTA
CGACCCTAGAGAACTGAGAAAGGAAACCTGCCTGCTGTACGAGATCAAGTGGGGCATGAGCAGAAAGATC
TGGCGGAGCTCTGGCAAGAACACCACCAACCACGTGGAAGTGAATTTCATCAAGAAGTTCACCAGCGAGA
GAAGGTTCCACAGCAGCATCAGCTGCAGCATCACCTGGTTCCTGAGCTGGTCCCCTTGCTGGGAATGCAG
CCAGGCCATCAGAGAGTTCCTGAGCCAACACCCCGGAGTGACACTGGTGATCTACGTGGCCAGACTGTTC
TGGCACATGGACCAGAGAAACAGACAGGGCCTGAGAGATCTGGTCAACAGCGGCGTGACTATCCAGATCA
TGCGGGCCAGCGAGTACTACCACTGTTGGCGGAACTTCGTGAACTACCCCCCCGGCGATGAGGCCCACTG
GCCTCAGTACCCTCCTCTGTGGATGATGCTGTACGCCCTGGAACTGCACTGCATCATCCTGTCTCTGCCT
CCATGTCTGAAGATCTCTAGAAGATGGCAGAACCACCTGGCCTTCTTCAGACTGCACCTGCAGAATTGCC
ACTACCAGACCATCCCCCCCCACATCCTGCTGGCTACAGGCCTGATCCACCCTTCTGTGACCTGGAGACT
TAAGAGCGGAGGATCTAGCGGCGGCTCTAGCGGATCTGAGACACCTGGCACAAGCGAGTCTGCCACACCT
GAGAGTAGCGGCGGATCTTCTGGTGGCTCTGACAAGAAGTACAGCATCGGCCTGGCCATCGGCACCAACT
CTGTGGGCTGGGCCGTGATCACCGACGAGTACAAGGTGCCCAGCAAGAAATTCAAGGTGCTGGGCAACAC
CGACCGGCACAGCATCAAGAAGAACCTGATCGGAGCCCTGCTGTTCGACAGCGGCGAAACAGCCGAGGCC
ACCCGGCTGAAGAGAACCGCCAGAAGAAGATACACCAGACGGAAGAACCGGATCTGCTATCTGCAAGAGA
TCTTCAGCAACGAGATGGCCAAGGTGGACGACAGCTTCTTCCACAGACTGGAAGAGTCCTTCCTGGTGGA
AGAGGATAAGAAGCACGAGCGGCACCCCATCTTCGGCAACATCGTGGACGAGGTGGCCTACCACGAGAAG
TACCCCACCATCTACCACCTGAGAAAGAAACTGGTGGACAGCACCGACAAGGCCGACCTGCGGCTGATCT
ATCTGGCCCTGGCCCACATGATCAAGTTCCGGGGCCACTTCCTGATCGAGGGCGACCTGAACCCCGACAA
CAGCGACGTGGACAAGCTGTTCATCCAGCTGGTGCAGACCTACAACCAGCTGTTCGAGGAAAACCCCATC
AACGCCAGCGGCGTGGACGCCAAGGCCATCCTGTCTGCCAGACTGAGCAAGAGCAGACGGCTGGAAAATC
TGATCGCCCAGCTGCCCGGCGAGAAGAAGAATGGCCTGTTCGGAAACCTGATTGCCCTGAGCCTGGGCCT
GACCCCCAACTTCAAGAGCAACTTCGACCTGGCCGAGGATGCCAAACTGCAGCTGAGCAAGGACACCTAC
GACGACGACCTGGACAACCTGCTGGCCCAGATCGGCGACCAGTACGCCGACCTGTTTCTGGCCGCCAAGA
ACCTGTCCGACGCCATCCTGCTGAGCGACATCCTGAGAGTGAACACCGAGATCACCAAGGCCCCCCTGAG
CGCCTCTATGATCAAGAGATACGACGAGCACCACCAGGACCTGACCCTGCTGAAAGCTCTCGTGCGGCAG
CAGCTGCCTGAGAAGTACAAAGAGATTTTCTTCGACCAGAGCAAGAACGGCTACGCCGGCTACATTGACG
GCGGAGCCAGCCAGGAAGAGTTCTACAAGTTCATCAAGCCCATCCTGGAAAAGATGGACGGCACCGAGGA
ACTGCTCGTGAAGCTGAACAGAGAGGACCTGCTGCGGAAGCAGCGGACCTTCGACAACGGCAGCATCCCC
CACCAGATCCACCTGGGAGAGCTGCACGCCATTCTGCGGCGGCAGGAAGATTTTTACCCATTCCTGAAGG
ACAACCGGGAAAAGATCGAGAAGATCCTGACCTTCCGCATCCCCTACTACGTGGGCCCTCTGGCCAGGGG
AAACAGCAGATTCGCCTGGATGACCAGAAAGAGCGAGGAAACCATCACCCCCTGGAACTTCGAGGAAGTG
GTGGACAAGGGCGCTTCCGCCCAGAGCTTCATCGAGCGGATGACCAACTTCGATAAGAACCTGCCCAACG
AGAAGGTGCTGCCCAAGCACAGCCTGCTGTACGAGTACTTCACCGTGTATAACGAGCTGACCAAAGTGAA
ATACGTGACCGAGGGAATGAGAAAGCCCGCCTTCCTGAGCGGCGAGCAGAAAAAGGCCATCGTGGACCTG
CTGTTCAAGACCAACCGGAAAGTGACCGTGAAGCAGCTGAAAGAGGACTACTTCAAGAAAATCGAGTGCT
TCGACTCCGTGGAAATCTCCGGCGTGGAAGATCGGTTCAACGCCTCCCTGGGCACATACCACGATCTGCT
GAAAATTATCAAGGACAAGGACTTCCTGGACAATGAGGAAAACGAGGACATTCTGGAAGATATCGTGCTG
ACCCTGACACTGTTTGAGGACAGAGAGATGATCGAGGAACGGCTGAAAACCTATGCCCACCTGTTCGACG
ACAAAGTGATGAAGCAGCTGAAGCGGCGGAGATACACCGGCTGGGGCAGGCTGAGCCGGAAGCTGATCAA
CGGCATCCGGGACAAGCAGTCCGGCAAGACAATCCTGGATTTCCTGAAGTCCGACGGCTTCGCCAACAGA
AACTTCATGCAGCTGATCCACGACGACAGCCTGACCTTTAAAGAGGACATCCAGAAAGCCCAGGTGTCCG
GCCAGGGCGATAGCCTGCACGAGCACATTGCCAATCTGGCCGGCAGCCCCGCCATTAAGAAGGGCATCCT
GCAGACAGTGAAGGTGGTGGACGAGCTCGTGAAAGTGATGGGCCGGCACAAGCCCGAGAACATCGTGATC
GAAATGGCCAGAGAGAACCAGACCACCCAGAAGGGACAGAAGAACAGCCGCGAGAGAATGAAGCGGATCG
AAGAGGGCATCAAAGAGCTGGGCAGCCAGATCCTGAAAGAACACCCCGTGGAAAACACCCAGCTGCAGAA
CGAGAAGCTGTACCTGTACTACCTGCAGAATGGGCGGGATATGTACGTGGACCAGGAACTGGACATCAAC
CGGCTGTCCGACTACGATGTGGACCATATCGTGCCTCAGAGCTTTCTGAAGGACGACTCCATCGACAACA
AGGTGCTGACCAGAAGCGACAAGAACCGGGGCAAGAGCGACAACGTGCCCTCCGAAGAGGTCGTGAAGAA
GATGAAGAACTACTGGCGGCAGCTGCTGAACGCCAAGCTGATTACCCAGAGAAAGTTCGACAATCTGACC
AAGGCCGAGAGAGGCGGCCTGAGCGAACTGGATAAGGCCGGCTTCATCAAGAGACAGCTGGTGGAAACCC
GGCAGATCACAAAGCACGTGGCACAGATCCTGGACTCCCGGATGAACACTAAGTACGACGAGAATGACAA
GCTGATCCGGGAAGTGAAAGTGATCACCCTGAAGTCCAAGCTGGTGTCCGATTTCCGGAAGGATTTCCAG
TTTTACAAAGTGCGCGAGATCAACAACTACCACCACGCCCACGACGCCTACCTGAACGCCGTCGTGGGAA
CCGCCCTGATCAAAAAGTACCCTAAGCTGGAAAGCGAGTTCGTGTACGGCGACTACAAGGTGTACGACGT
GCGGAAGATGATCGCCAAGAGCGAGCAGGAAATCGGCAAGGCTACCGCCAAGTACTTCTTCTACAGCAAC
ATCATGAACTTTTTCAAGACCGAGATTACCCTGGCCAACGGCGAGATCCGGAAGCGGCCTCTGATCGAGA
CAAACGGCGAAACCGGGGAGATCGTGTGGGATAAGGGCCGGGATTTTGCCACCGTGCGGAAAGTGCTGAG
CATGCCCCAAGTGAATATCGTGAAAAAGACCGAGGTGCAGACAGGCGGCTTCAGCAAAGAGTCTATCCTG
CCCAAGAGGAACAGCGATAAGCTGATCGCCAGAAAGAAGGACTGGGACCCTAAGAAGTACGGCGGCTTCG
ACAGCCCCACCGTGGCCTATTCTGTGCTGGTGGTGGCCAAAGTGGAAAAGGGCAAGTCCAAGAAACTGAA
GAGTGTGAAAGAGCTGCTGGGGATCACCATCATGGAAAGAAGCAGCTTCGAGAAGAATCCCATCGACTTT
CTGGAAGCCAAGGGCTACAAAGAAGTGAAAAAGGACCTGATCATCAAGCTGCCTAAGTACTCCCTGTTCG
AGCTGGAAAACGGCCGGAAGAGAATGCTGGCCTCTGCCGGCGAACTGCAGAAGGGAAACGAACTGGCCCT
GCCCTCCAAATATGTGAACTTCCTGTACCTGGCCAGCCACTATGAGAAGCTGAAGGGCTCCCCCGAGGAT
AATGAGCAGAAACAGCTGTTTGTGGAACAGCACAAGCACTACCTGGACGAGATCATCGAGCAGATCAGCG
AGTTCTCCAAGAGAGTGATCCTGGCCGACGCTAATCTGGACAAAGTGCTGTCCGCCTACAACAAGCACCG
GGATAAGCCCATCAGAGAGCAGGCCGAGAATATCATCCACCTGTTTACCCTGACCAATCTGGGAGCCCCT
GCCGCCTTCAAGTACTTTGACACCACCATCGACCGGAAGAGGTACACCAGCACCAAAGAGGTGCTGGACG
CCACCCTGATCCACCAGAGCATCACCGGCCTGTACGAGACACGGATCGACCTGTCTCAGCTGGGAGGTGA
CTCTGGTGGAAGCGGAGGATCTGGCGGCAGCACCAATCTGAGCGACATCATCGAGAAAGAGACAGGCAAG
CAGCTGGTCATCCAAGAGTCCATCCTGATGCTGCCTGAAGAGGTGGAAGAAGTGATCGGCAACAAGCCCG
AGTCCGACATCCTGGTGCACACCGCCTACGATGAGAGCACCGACGAGAACGTGATGCTGCTGACCTCTGA
CGCCCCTGAGTACAAGCCTTGGGCTCTCGTGATCCAGGACAGCAACGGCGAGAACAAGATCAAGATGCTG
AGCGGCGGCTCTGGTGGCTCTGGCGGATCTACAAACCTGTCCGATATTATTGAGAAAGAAACCGGGAAAC
AGCTCGTGATTCAAGAGTCTATTCTCATGCTCCCGGAAGAAGTCGAGGAAGTCATTGGAAACAAGCCTGA
GAGCGATATTCTGGTCCATACAGCCTACGACGAGTCTACCGATGAGAATGTCATGCTCCTCACCAGCGAC
GCTCCCGAGTATAAGCCATGGGCACTTGTCATTCAGGACTCCAATGGGGAAAACAAAATCAAAATGCTCC
CAAAGAAAAAACGCAAGGTGGAGGGAGCTGATAAGCGCACCGCCGATGGTTCCGAGTTCGAAAGCCCCAA
GAAGAAGAGGAAAGTCTAACCGGTCATCATCACCATCACCATTGAGTTTAAACCCGCTGATCAGCCTCGA
CTGTGCCTTCTAGTTGCCAGCCATCTGTTGTTTGCCCCTCCCCCGTGCCTTCCTTGACCCTGGAAGGTGC
CACTCCCACTGTCCTTTCCTAATAAAATGAGGAAATTGCATCGCATTGTCTGAGTAGGTGTCATTCTATT
CTGGGGGGTGGGGTGGGGCAGGACAGCAAGGGGGAGGATTGGGAAGACAATAGCAGGCATGCTGGGGATG
CGGTGGGCTCTATGGCTTCTGAGGCGGAAAGAACCAGCTGGGGCTCGATACCGTCGACCTCTAGCTAGAG
CTTGGCGTAATCATGGTCATAGCTGTTTCCTGTGTGAAATTGTTATCCGCTCACAATTCCACACAACATA
CGAGCCGGAAGCATAAAGTGTAAAGCCTAGGGTGCCTAATGAGTGAGCTAACTCACATTAATTGCGTTGC
GCTCACTGCCCGCTTTCCAGTCGGGAAACCTGTCGTGCCAGCTGCATTAATGAATCGGCCAACGCGCGGG
GAGAGGCGGTTTGCGTATTGGGCGCTCTTCCGCTTCCTCGCTCACTGACTCGCTGCGCTCGGTCGTTCGG
CTGCGGCGAGCGGTATCAGCTCACTCAAAGGCGGTAATACGGTTATCCACAGAATCAGGGGATAACGCAG
GAAAGAACATGTGAGCAAAAGGCCAGCAAAAGGCCAGGAACCGTAAAAAGGCCGCGTTGCTGGCGTTTTT
CCATAGGCTCCGCCCCCCTGACGAGCATCACAAAAATCGACGCTCAAGTCAGAGGTGGCGAAACCCGACA
GGACTATAAAGATACCAGGCGTTTCCCCCTGGAAGCTCCCTCGTGCGCTCTCCTGTTCCGACCCTGCCGC
TTACCGGATACCTGTCCGCCTTTCTCCCTTCGGGAAGCGTGGCGCTTTCTCATAGCTCACGCTGTAGGTA
TCTCAGTTCGGTGTAGGTCGTTCGCTCCAAGCTGGGCTGTGTGCACGAACCCCCCGTTCAGCCCGACCGC
TGCGCCTTATCCGGTAACTATCGTCTTGAGTCCAACCCGGTAAGACACGACTTATCGCCACTGGCAGCAG
CCACTGGTAACAGGATTAGCAGAGCGAGGTATGTAGGCGGTGCTACAGAGTTCTTGAAGTGGTGGCCTAA
CTACGGCTACACTAGAAGAACAGTATTTGGTATCTGCGCTCTGCTGAAGCCAGTTACCTTCGGAAAAAGA
GTTGGTAGCTCTTGATCCGGCAAACAAACCACCGCTGGTAGCGGTGGTTTTTTTGTTTGCAAGCAGCAGA
TTACGCGCAGAAAAAAAGGATCTCAAGAAGATCCTTTGATCTTTTCTACGGGGTCTGACGCTCAGTGGAA
CGAAAACTCACGTTAAGGGATTTTGGTCATGAGATTATCAAAAAGGATCTTCACCTAGATCCTTTTAAAT
TAAAAATGAAGTTTTAAATCAATCTAAAGTATATATGAGTAAACTTGGTCTGACAGTTACCAATGCTTAA
TCAGTGAGGCACCTATCTCAGCGATCTGTCTATTTCGTTCATCCATAGTTGCCTGACTCCCCGTCGTGTA
GATAACTACGATACGGGAGGGCTTACCATCTGGCCCCAGTGCTGCAATGATACCGCGAGACCCACGCTCA
CCGGCTCCAGATTTATCAGCAATAAACCAGCCAGCCGGAAGGGCCGAGCGCAGAAGTGGTCCTGCAACTT
TATCCGCCTCCATCCAGTCTATTAATTGTTGCCGGGAAGCTAGAGTAAGTAGTTCGCCAGTTAATAGTTT
GCGCAACGTTGTTGCCATTGCTACAGGCATCGTGGTGTCACGCTCGTCGTTTGGTATGGCTTCATTCAGC
TCCGGTTCCCAACGATCAAGGCGAGTTACATGATCCCCCATGTTGTGCAAAAAAGCGGTTAGCTCCTTCG
GTCCTCCGATCGTTGTCAGAAGTAAGTTGGCCGCAGTGTTATCACTCATGGTTATGGCAGCACTGCATAA
TTCTCTTACTGTCATGCCATCCGTAAGATGCTTTTCTGTGACTGGTGAGTACTCAACCAAGTCATTCTGA
GAATAGTGTATGCGGCGACCGAGTTGCTCTTGCCCGGCGTCAATACGGGATAATACCGCGCCACATAGCA
GAACTTTAAAAGTGCTCATCATTGGAAAACGTTCTTCGGGGCGAAAACTCTCAAGGATCTTACCGCTGTT
GAGATCCAGTTCGATGTAACCCACTCGTGCACCCAACTGATCTTCAGCATCTTTTACTTTCACCAGCGTT
TCTGGGTGAGCAAAAACAGGAAGGCAAAATGCCGCAAAAAAGGGAATAAGGGCGACACGGAAATGTTGAA
TACTCATACTCTTCCTTTTTCAATATTATTGAAGCATTTATCAGGGTTATTGTCTCATGAGCGGATACAT
ATTTGAATGTATTTAGAAAAATAAACAAATAGGGGTTCCGCGCACATTTCCCCGAAAAGTGCCACCTGAC
GTCGACGGATCGGGAGATCGATCTCCCGATCCCCTAGGGTCTACTCTCAGTACAATCTGCTCTGATGCCG
CATAGTTAAGCCAGTATCTGCTCCCTGCTTGTGTGTTGGAGGTCGCTGAGTAGTGCGCGAGCAAAATTTA
AGCTACAACAAGGCAAGGCTTGACCGACAATTGCATGAAGAATCTGCTTAGGGTTAGGCGTTTTGCGC
